>Addgene plasmid #230264 | AiP12940 - pAAV-AiE0591m-minBG-SYFP2-WPRE3-BGHpA (Alias: CN2940) | addgene full sequence | sequence record 470577 | Addgene NGS Result
CGGGGAGTCAGGCAACTATGGATGAACGAAATAGACAGATCGCTGAGATAGGTGCCTCACTGATTAAGCA
TTGGTAACTGTCAGACCAAGTTTACTCATATATACTTTAGATTGATTTAAAACTTCATTTTTAATTTAAA
AGGATCTAGGTGAAGATCCTTTTTGATAATCTCATGACCAAAATCCCTTAACGTGAGTTTTCGTTCCACT
GAGCGTCAGACCCCGTAGAAAAGATCAAAGGATCTTCTTGAGATCCTTTTTTTCTGCGCGTAATCTGCTG
CTTGCAAACAAAAAAACCACCGCTACCAGCGGTGGTTTGTTTGCCGGATCAAGAGCTACCAACTCTTTTT
CCGAAGGTAACTGGCTTCAGCAGAGCGCAGATACCAAATACTGTTCTTCTAGTGTAGCCGTAGTTAGGCC
ACCACTTCAAGAACTCTGTAGCACCGCCTACATACCTCGCTCTGCTAATCCTGTTACCAGTGGCTGCTGC
CAGTGGCGATAAGTCGTGTCTTACCGGGTTGGACTCAAGACGATAGTTACCGGATAAGGCGCAGCGGTCG
GGCTGAACGGGGGGTTCGTGCACACAGCCCAGCTTGGAGCGAACGACCTACACCGAACTGAGATACCTAC
AGCGTGAGCTATGAGAAAGCGCCACGCTTCCCGAAGGGAGAAAGGCGGACAGGTATCCGGTAAGCGGCAG
GGTCGGAACAGGAGAGCGCACGAGGGAGCTTCCAGGGGGAAACGCCTGGTATCTTTATAGTCCTGTCGGG
TTTCGCCACCTCTGACTTGAGCGTCGATTTTTGTGATGCTCGTCAGGGGGGCGGAGCCTATGGAAAAACG
CCAGCAACGCGGCCTTTTTACGGTTCCTGGCCTTTTGCTGGCCTTTTGCTCACATGTCCTGCAGGCAGCT
GCGCGCTCGCTCGCTCACTGAGGCCGCCCGGGCGTCGGGCGACCTTTGGTCGCCCGGCCTCAGTGAGCGA
GCGAGCGCGCAGAGAGGGAGTGGCCAACTCCATCACTAGGGGTTCCTGCGGCCGCACGCGTCTCTTAGAC
TAGTAAGCAGAATATAGACAGATATCTCTTAAAATATCAAGTAAGCAGAATACAGACAGAGAAATCTTCA
GAGAGAAAACAGAACATAGAGAGAAGCAGACTGGAAAAGCTGTATCAAATAGAACATAGGTCGTCAGCTT
GGATCCGTGATTTGACCTTGAGTCATTCTTTTCACCACTGCCAGATACCCCTTCTCTCAGAATCCCTCTC
CAAGCTGATGCTGGTCCTTGGCACACATCAACTAGCAAGTAATACTTTTAATTTTCCTTTGGATAGCTTT
TTAGCTTACAAGTTTGGAGTATAAACCATGCTGTTTACCAAACTGAATGTCAGATGAGTCACAAAGACTG
GCCTCAAACACTGTTGTTATTAATTCATGAATCATTCACCATTTCCGAAGTGGTTTTCTTTATTTTTTAT
TTGTAGTTTTAGAAGATGCCTTTAAGAAAGAATAAAGACTATTGCCAATAACTATTTCAGCTATCGAGCT
CGGGCTGGGCATAAAAGTCAGGGCAGAGCCATCTATTGCTTACATTTGCTTCTGGGATCCAGATCTTTCG
AAGCTAGCGCTACCGGTCGCCACCATGGTGAGCAAGGGCGAGGAGCTGTTCACCGGGGTGGTGCCCATCC
TGGTCGAGCTGGACGGCGACGTAAACGGCCACAAGTTCAGCGTGTCCGGCGAGGGCGAGGGCGATGCCAC
CTACGGCAAGCTGACCCTGAAGCTGATCTGCACCACCGGCAAGCTGCCCGTGCCCTGGCCCACCCTCGTG
ACCACCCTGGGCTACGGCGTGCAGTGCTTCGCCCGCTACCCCGACCACATGAAGCAGCACGACTTCTTCA
AGTCCGCCATGCCCGAAGGCTACGTCCAGGAGCGCACCATCTTCTTCAAGGACGACGGCAACTACAAGAC
CCGCGCCGAGGTGAAGTTCGAGGGCGACACCCTGGTGAACCGCATCGAGCTGAAGGGCATCGACTTCAAG
GAGGACGGCAACATCCTGGGGCACAAGCTGGAGTACAACTACAACAGCCACAACGTCTATATCACCGCCG
ACAAGCAGAAGAACGGCATCAAGGCCAACTTCAAGATCCGCCACAACATCGAGGACGGCGGCGTGCAGCT
CGCCGACCACTACCAGCAGAACACCCCCATCGGCGACGGCCCCGTGCTGCTGCCCGACAACCACTACCTG
AGCTACCAGTCCAAGCTGAGCAAAGACCCCAACGAGAAGCGCGATCACATGGTCCTGCTGGAGTTCGTGA
CCGCCGCCGGGATCACTCTCGGCATGGACGAGCTGTACAAGTAAGTCGACGGCGCGCCGCGGCCGCGAAT
TCGATATCATAATCAACCTCTGGATTACAAAATTTGTGAAAGATTGACTGGTATTCTTAACTATGTTGCT
CCTTTTACGCTATGTGGATACGCTGCTTTAATGCCTTTGTATCATGCTATTGCTTCCCGTATGGCTTTCA
TTTTCTCCTCCTTGTATAAATCCTGGTTAGTTCTTGCCACGGCGGAACTCATCGCCGCCTGCCTTGCCCG
CTGCTGGACAGGGGCTCGGCTGTTGGGCACTGACAATTCCGTGGCTCGAGAGATCTTCGACTGTGCCTTC
TAGTTGCCAGCCATCTGTTGTTTGCCCCTCCCCCGTGCCTTCCTTGACCCTGGAAGGTGCCACTCCCACT
GTCCTTTCCTAATAAAATGAGGAAATTGCATCGCATTGTCTGAGTAGGTGTCATTCTATTCTGGGGGGTG
GGGTGGGGCAGGACAGCAAGGGGGAGGATTGGGAAGACAATAGCAGGCATGAGATCTCACGTGCGGACCG
AGCGGCCGCAGGAACCCCTAGTGATGGAGTTGGCCACTCCCTCTCTGCGCGCTCGCTCGCTCACTGAGGC
CGGGCGACCAAAGGTCGCCCGACGCCCGGGCTTTGCCCGGGCGGCCTCAGTGAGCGAGCGAGCGCGCAGC
TGCCTGCAGGGGCGCCTGATGCGGTATTTTCTCCTTACGCATCTGTGCGGTATTTCACACCGCATA
[95 nt withheld, positions 3077-3171]
T
[46 nt withheld, positions 3173-3218]
C
[141 nt withheld, positions 3220-3360]
CCTTTGACGTTGGAGTCCACGTTCTTT
[37 nt withheld, positions 3388-3424]
ACTCTATCTCGGGCTATTCTTTTGATTTATAAGGGATTTTGCCGATTTCGGTCTATTGGTTAAAAAATGA
GCTGATTTAACAAAAATTTAACGCGAATTTTAACAAAATATTAACGTTTACAATTTTATGGTGCACTCTC
AGTACAATCTGCTCTGATGCCGCATAGTTAAGCCAGCCCCGACACCCGCCAACACCCGCTGACGCGCCCT
GACGGGCTTGTCTGCTCCCGGCATCCGCTTACAGACAAGCTGTGACCGTCTCCGGGAGCTGCATGTGTCA
GAGGTTTTCACCGTCATCACCGAAACGCGCGAGACGAAAGGGCCTCGTGATACGCCTATTTTTATAGGTT
AATGTCATGATAATAATGGTTTCTTAGACGTCAGGTGGCACTTTTCGGGGAAATGTGCGCGGAACCCCTA
TTTGTTTATTTTTCTAAATACATTCAAATATGTATCCGCTCATGAGACAATAACCCTGATAAATGCTTCA
ATAATATTGAAAAAGGAAGAGTATGAGTATTCAACATTTCCGTGTCGCCCTTATTCCCTTTTTTGCGGCA
TTTTGCCTTCCTGTTTTTGCTCACCCAGAAACGCTGGTGAAAGTAAAAGATGCTGAAGATCAGTTGGGTG
CACGAGTGGGTTACATCGAACTGGATCTCAACAGCGGTAAGATCCTTGAGAGTTTTCGCCCCGAAGAACG
TTTTCCAATGATGAGCACTTTTAAAGTTCTGCTATGTGGCGCGGTATTATCCCGTATTGACGCCGGGCAA
GAGCAACTCGGTCGCCGCATACACTATTCTCAGAATGACTTGGTTGAGTACTCACCAGTCACAGAAAAGC
ATCTTACGGATGGCATGACAGTAAGAGAATTATGCAGTGCTGCCATAACCATGAGTGATAACACTGCGGC
CAACTTACTTCTGACAACGATCGGAGGACCGAAGGAGCTAACCGCTTTTTTGCACAACATGGGGGATCAT
GTAACTCGCCTTGATCGTTGGGAACCGGAGCTGAATGAAGCCATACCAAACGACGAGCGTGACACCACGA
TGCCTGTAGCAATGGCAACAACGTTGCGCAAACTATTAACTGGCGAACTACTTACTCTAGCTTCCCGGCA
ACAATTAATAGACTGGATGGAGGCGGATAAAGTTGCAGGACCACTTCTGCGCTCGGCCCTTCCGGCTGGC
TGGTTTATTGCTGATAAATCTGGAGCCGGTGAGCGTGGGTCTCGCGGTATCATTGCAGCACTGGGGCCAG
ATGGTAAGCCCTCCCGTATCGTAGTTATCTACACGA
Features (pLannotate 1.2.2; 14 found; start..end, strand, type, name):
    248..836     +  rep_origin     ori: high-copy-number ColE1/pMB1/pBR322/pUC origin of replication
    909..936     +  repeat_region  AAV2 ITR (fragment): inverted terminal repeat of adeno-associated virus serotype 2 inverted
    965..992     +  repeat_region  AAV2 ITR (fragment): inverted terminal repeat of adeno-associated virus serotype 2 inverted
   1635..2351    +  CDS            SYFP2: SYFP2 is a basic (constitutively fluorescent) yellow fluorescent protein published in 2006, derived from Aequorea victoria. It is reported to be a very rapidly-maturing monomer with moderate acid sensitivity.
   2391..2548    +  misc_feature   WPRE (fragment): woodchuck hepatitis virus posttranscriptional regulatory element
   2554..2634    +  misc_feature   WPRE (fragment): woodchuck hepatitis virus posttranscriptional regulatory element
   2651..2762    +  polyA_signal   bGH poly(A) signal: bovine growth hormone polyadenylation signal
   2880..3020    +  repeat_region  AAV2 ITR: inverted terminal repeat of adeno-associated virus serotype 2 inverted
   3025..3076    -  misc_feature   bom (fragment): basis of mobility region from pBR322
   3095..3550    +  rep_origin     f1 ori (sequence partly withheld): f1 bacteriophage origin of replication; arrow indicates direction of (+) strand synthesis
   3551..3600    -  misc_feature   bom (fragment): basis of mobility region from pBR322
   3702..3737    -  CDS            rop (fragment): Rop protein, which maintains plasmids at low copy number; rop
   3832..3936    +  promoter       AmpR promoter: bla
   3937..77      +  CDS            AmpR (across the origin): β-lactamase; bla; confers resistance to ampicillin, carbenicillin, and related antibiotics
