[The description below was written by a language model from this plasmid's Addgene catalogue record and pLannotate feature annotations shown in this document.]
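Description:
AiP12940 - pAAV-AiE0591m-minBG-SYFP2-WPRE3-BGHpA (alias CN2940) is a 4,720 nt AAV transfer plasmid built on a pAAV2 backbone and used to package a recombinant adeno-associated virus genome carrying an enhancer-driven fluorescent reporter. In bacteria it replicates from a high-copy ColE1/pUC-type origin and is selected with ampicillin through the bla gene and its own promoter. An f1 phage origin and small remnants of the pBR322 bom and rop regions are also present in the backbone. The recorded growth strain is a recombination-deficient one, which fits the need to keep the repeat-rich ITRs intact.

The payload lies between AAV2 inverted terminal repeats, which provide the signals for replication and encapsidation of the intervening DNA. The downstream ITR is annotated in full, whereas the upstream one is detected only as two short fragments. The region between the upstream ITR and the reporter has no annotated features, but by the construct name and catalogue fields it holds the AiE0591m enhancer followed by the minimal beta-globin promoter (minBG). A minimal promoter of this kind has little activity alone, so expression depends largely on the enhancer placed next to it. This unit drives SYFP2, a fast-maturing monomeric yellow fluorescent protein derived from Aequorea victoria. Downstream sit WPRE3, a shortened woodchuck hepatitis virus posttranscriptional element (annotated as two WPRE fragments) that boosts transcript expression, and the bovine growth hormone polyadenylation signal.

The stated purpose is to drive AAV-mediated transgene expression in specific populations of brain cells, with SYFP2 fluorescence reporting where the enhancer is active. The record does not state which cell population AiE0591m targets. The plasmid belongs to a collection of enhancer AAVs developed for genetic access to cortical cell types.
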