Addgene plasmid #230264: AiP12940 - pAAV-AiE0591m-minBG-SYFP2-WPRE3-BGHpA (Alias: CN2940)
Purpose: AiE0591m is an enhancer sequence, designed to drive AAV-mediated transgene expression in specific populations of brain cells
Depositing lab: Allen Institute for Brain Science & Boaz Levi. Depositing organization: Allen Institute. Publication: A suite of enhancer AAVs and transgenic mouse lines for genetic access to cortical cell types. Ben-Simon Y, Hooper M, Narayan S, Daigle TL, Dwivedi D, Way SW, Oster A, Stafford DA, Mich JK, Taormina MJ, Martinez RA, Opitz-Araya X, Roth JR, Alexander JR, Allen S, Amster A, Arbuckle J, Ayala A, Baker PM, Bakken TE, Barcelli T, Barta S, Bendrick J, Bertagnolli D, Bielstein C, Bishwakarma P, Bowlus J, Boyer G, Brouner K, Casian B, Casper T, Chakka AB, Chakrabarty R, Chance RK, Chavan S, Clark M, Colbert K, Collman F, Daniel S, Departee M, DiValentin P, Donadio N, Dotson N, Egdorf T, Fliss T, Gabitto M, Garcia J, Gary A, Gasperini M, Gloe J, Goldy J, Gore BB, Graybuck L, Greisman N, Haeseleer F, Halterman C, Haradon Z, Hastings SD, Helback O, Ho W, Hockemeyer D, Huang C, Huff S, Hunker A, Johansen N, Jones D, Juneau Z, Kalmbach B, Kannan M, Khem S, Kussick E, Kutsal R, Larsen R, Lee C, Lee AY, Leibly M, Lenz GH, Li S, Liang E, Lusk N, Madigan Z, Malloy J, Malone J, McCue R, Melchor J, Mollenkopf T, Moosman S, Morin E, Newman D, Ng L, Ngo K, Omstead V, Otto S, Oyama A, Pena N, Pham T, Phillips E, Pom CA, Potekhina L, Ransford S, Ray PL, Rette D, Reynoldson C, Rimorin C, Rocha D, Ruiz A, Sanchez REA, Sawyer L, Sedeno-Cortes A, Sevigny JP, Shapovalova N, Shepard N, Shulga L, Sigler AR, Siverts L, Soliman S, Somasundaram S, Staats B, Stewart K, Szelenyi E, Tieu M, Trader C, Tran A, van Velthoven CTJ, Walker M, Wang Y, Weed N, Wirthlin M, Wood T, Wynalda B, Yao Z, Zhou T, Ariza J, Dee N, Reding M, Ronellenfitch K, Mufti S, Sunkin SM, Smith KA, Esposito L, Waters J, Thyagarajan B, Yao S, Lein ES, Zeng H, Levi BP, Ngai J, Ting JT, Tasic B. Cell. 2025 May 16:S0092-8674(25)00513-6. doi: 10.1016/j.cell.2025.05.002. PubMed 40403729.
Backbone
  Vector backbone: pAAV2
  Vector type: AAV
Growth in bacteria
  Bacterial resistance: Ampicillin, 100 μg/mL
  Growth temperature: 37°C
  Growth strain: NEB Stable
  Copy number: High Copy
Gene/Insert
  Gene/Insert name: SYFP2
  Species: Synthetic
  Promoter: minBG
  Cloning method: Gibson Cloning
Terms and licenses: Academic/Nonprofit Terms; Industry Terms: Not Available to Industry
How to cite: AiP12940 - pAAV-AiE0591m-minBG-SYFP2-WPRE3-BGHpA (Alias: CN2940) was a gift from Allen Institute for Brain Science & Boaz Levi (Addgene plasmid # 230264 ; http://n2t.net/addgene:230264 ; RRID:Addgene_230264)
